Addgene plasmid #72063: Dscam1_7.27.26 EC10-AP-His
Purpose: Expresses the 10 N-terminal extracellular domains of the Dscam, isoform 7.27.26 protein, C-terminally fused to alkaline phosphatase + 6X histidine tag.
Depositing lab: Woj Wojtowicz. Depositing organization: University of California, Berkeley. Publication: An extracellular biochemical screen reveals that FLRTs and Unc5s mediate neuronal subtype recognition in the retina. Visser JJ, Cheng Y, Perry SC, Chastain AB, Parsa B, Masri SS, Ray TA, Kay JN, Wojtowicz WM. Elife. 2015 Dec 3;4. pii: e08149. doi: 10.7554/eLife.08149. PubMed 26633812.
Backbone
  Vector backbone: pCMVi-SV40ori
  Vector type: Mammalian Expression
Growth in bacteria
  Bacterial resistance: Ampicillin, 100 μg/mL
  Growth temperature: 37°C
  Growth strain: DH5alpha
  Copy number: High Copy
Gene/Insert
  Gene/Insert name: Dscam1_7.27.26 (alt names: Down syndrome cell adhesion molecule1, isoform 7.27.26; 43Bc; Dsm; Neu1; p270; NCBI gene ID 35652; Reference sequence AF260530.1)
  Species: D. melanogaster (fly)
  Insert size (bp): 3009
  Promoter: CMV
  Tag / fusion protein: AP-His (C terminal on backbone)
  Cloning method: Restriction Enzyme; 5′ cloning site NotI (not destroyed); 3′ cloning site SpeI (not destroyed)
  Sequencing primers: 5′ GTCAGAGGTAACTCCCGTTGC; 3′ GAGGTTCTTGGCGGCTGTC
Terms and licenses: Academic/Nonprofit Terms; Industry Terms: Not Available to Industry
Depositor comments: This transcript contains altrenative exons 4.7, 6.27 and 9.26.
How to cite: Dscam1_7.27.26 EC10-AP-His was a gift from Woj Wojtowicz (Addgene plasmid # 72063 ; http://n2t.net/addgene:72063 ; RRID:Addgene_72063)
