[The description below was written by a language model from this plasmid's Addgene catalogue record and pLannotate feature annotations shown in this document.]
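Description:
Dscam1_7.27.26 EC10-AP-His is a mammalian expression plasmid of about 9.6 kb built on the pCMVi-SV40ori backbone. It is designed to produce a soluble, tagged ectodomain fragment of Drosophila melanogaster Dscam1 (Down syndrome cell adhesion molecule 1). It is propagated in E. coli through a high-copy ColE1/pUC-type origin with ampicillin selection from the β-lactamase gene. The annotation also picks up an f1 phage origin and short remnants of rop, bom and lacZα, which appear to be backbone leftovers rather than functional parts. An SV40 enhancer/early promoter region is present, which contains the SV40 origin referred to in the backbone name. This element allows episomal amplification in cells that express large T antigen, although the record does not say which cell line is used.

The expression cassette consists of the human CMV immediate-early enhancer and promoter followed by CMV intron A, which generally boosts transcript processing and expression. Downstream, a roughly 3 kb insert cloned between NotI and SpeI encodes the ten N-terminal extracellular domains of the Dscam1 isoform that carries alternative exons 4.7, 6.27 and 9.26. The feature table does not annotate this insert, but the unannotated gap between the intron and the alkaline phosphatase coding sequence matches its expected position. The insert is fused at its C terminus to backbone-encoded human placental alkaline phosphatase and a 6×His tag, and the cassette ends with an SV40 polyadenylation signal. The AP moiety provides an enzymatic readout for detecting binding, and the His tag permits capture or purification. The associated publication describes an extracellular biochemical screen for recognition-protein interactions, which is the type of binding assay this kind of fusion protein suits.
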