Features (pLannotate 1.2.2; 13 found; start..end, strand, type, name):
      5..388     +  enhancer       CMV enhancer: human cytomegalovirus immediate early enhancer
    390..589     +  promoter       CMV promoter: human cytomegalovirus (CMV) immediate early promoter
    728..1553    +  intron         CMV intron A: human cytomegalovirus intron A (Chapman et al., 1991)
   4658..6109    +  CDS            SEAP: secreted alkaline phosphatase from human placenta The natural enzyme has a C-terminal transmembrane sequence that is replaced by a GPI anchor.
   6168..6289    +  polyA_signal   SV40 poly(A) signal: SV40 polyadenylation signal
   6498..7086    -  rep_origin     ori: high-copy-number ColE1/pMB1/pBR322/pUC origin of replication
   7257..8117    -  CDS            AmpR: β-lactamase; bla; confers resistance to ampicillin, carbenicillin, and related antibiotics
   8118..8222    -  promoter       AmpR promoter: bla
   8317..8352    +  CDS            rop (fragment): Rop protein, which maintains plasmids at low copy number; rop
   8375..8704    +  promoter       SV40 promoter: SV40 enhancer and early promoter
   8827..8926    +  misc_feature   bom (fragment): basis of mobility region from pBR322
   8954..9382    -  rep_origin     f1 ori (sequence partly withheld): f1 bacteriophage origin of replication; arrow indicates direction of (+) strand synthesis
   9386..9543    -  CDS            lacZα (fragment): LacZα fragment of β-galactosidase; lacZ fragment
>Addgene plasmid #72063 | Dscam1_7.27.26 EC10-AP-His | addgene full sequence | sequence record 232951 | Addgene NGS Result
GATTGACATTGATTATTGACTAGCTAGTTATTAATAGTAATCAATTACGGGGTCATTAGTTCATAGCCCA
TATATGGAGTTCCGCGTTACATAACTTACGGTAAATGGCCCGCCTGGCTGACCGCCCAACGACCCCCGCC
CATTGACGTCAATAATGACGTATGTTCCCATAGTAACGCCAATAGGGACTTTCCATTGACGTCAATGGGT
GGAGTATTTACGGTAAACTGCCCACTTGGCAGTACATCAAGTGTATCATATGCCAAGTCCGCCCCCTATT
GACGTCAATGACGGTAAATGGCCCGCCTGGCATTATGCCCAGTACATGACCTTACGGGACTTTCCTACTT
GGCAGTACATCTACGTATTAGTCATCGCTATTACCATGGTGATGCGGTTTTGGCAGTACACCAATGGGCG
TGGATAGCGGTTTGACTCACGGGGATTTCCAAGTCTCCACCCCATTGACGTCAATGGGAGTTTGTTTTGG
CACCAAAATCAACGGGACTTTCCAAAATGTCGTAATAACCCCGCCCCGTTGACGCAAATGGGCGGTAGGC
GTGTACGGTGGGAGGTCTATATAAGCAGAGCTCGTTTAGTGAACCGTCAGATCGCCTGGAGACGCCATCC
ACGCTGTTTTGACCTCCATAGAAGACACCGGGACCGATCCAGCCTCCGCGGCCGGGAACGGTGCATTGGA
ACGCGGATTCCCCGTGCCAAGAGTGACGTAAGTACCGCCTATAGACTCTATAGGCACACCCCTTTGGCTC
TTATGCATGCTATACTGTTTTTGGCTTGGGGCCTATACACCCCCGCTTCCATATGCTATAGGTGATGGTA
TAGCTTAGCCTATAGGTGTGGGTTATTGACCATTATTGACCACTCCCCTATTGGTGACGATACTTTCCAT
TACTAATCCATAACATGGCTCTTTGCCACAACTATCTCTATTGGCTATATGCCAATACTCTGTCCTTCAG
AGACTGACACGGACTCTGTATTTTTACAGGATGGGGTCCCATTTATTATTTACAAATTCACATATACAAC
AACGCCGTCCCCCGTGCCCGCAGTTTTTATTAAACATAGCGTGGGATCTCCACGCGAATCTCGGGTACGT
GTTCCGGACATGGGCTCTTCTCCGGTAGCGGCGGAGCTTCCACATCCGAGCCCTGGTCCCATGCCTCCAG
CGGCTCATGGTCGCTCGGCAGCTCCTTGCTCCTAACAGTGGAGGCCAGACTTAGGCACAGCACAATGCCC
ACCACCACCAGTGTGCCGCACAAGGCCGTGGCGGTAGGGTATGTGTCTGAAAATGAGCTCGGAGATTGGG
CTCGCACCGCTGACGCAGATGGAAGACTTAAGGCAGCGGCAGAAGAAGATGCAGGCAGCTGAGTTGTTGT
ATTCTGATAAGAGTCAGAGGTAACTCCCGTTGCGGTGCTGTTAACGGTGGAGGGCAGTGTAGTCTGAGCA
GTACTCGTTGCTGCCGCGCGCGCCACCAGACATAATAGCTGACAGACTAACAGACTGTTCCTTTCCATGG
GTCTTTTCTGCAGAAGCTTGAATTCTCGAGGATCCGCGGCCGCTACTGCCAACTTCACACAACCCGCTCA
GCGGAAACACGGCATACGAAATGAATATGCCCAACGAACGCCTCAAATGGCTAATGCTGTTCGCAGCTGT
TGCCCTCATTGCTTGTGGTAGTCAGACCCTAGCTGCCAATCCCCCAGATGCCGACCAAAAAGGACCCGTC
TTCCTCAAGGAACCCACCAACCGCATTGACTTCTCCAACTCCACGGGCGCAGAGATCGAGTGCAAGGCCA
GCGGCAATCCCATGCCCGAGATTATTTGGATCAGGAGCGACGGTACCGCCGTGGGTGATGTGCCCGGATT
GCGTCAGATCTCATCCGACGGCAAGCTGGTCTTCCCTCCCTTCCGCGCCGAGGACTACCGCCAGGAGGTC
CATGCCCAGGTGTACGCCTGCCTGGCCCGCAACCAGTTCGGATCCATTATCTCCCGGGACGTCCATGTGC
GAGCCGTTGTCAATCAGTTCTATGAGGCGGAGATTATGACCGAGTATGTTATCAGGGGTAATGCTGCCGT
TCTGAAGTGTTCCATCCCGTCGTTCGTGGCTGATTTTGTTCGAGTTGAGTCCTGGATCGATGATGAGGGC
AATGTCTTGTCCTTTTCGGACAATTACGATGGAAAGTATCTGGTATTGCCCTCTGGAGAGCTGCACATCC
GTGAGGTTGGACCCGAGGACGGATACAAGAGCTACCAGTGCCGAACCAAACATCGTCTGACCGGAGAAAC
CCGATTAAGTGCCACAAAAGGACGATTGGTCATCACAGAACCTGTGGGCAGTGTTGCGCCTAAGATCAGC
GTAGAAAATCGTCTGAAAAATGCAGAGGCTCGAATTGGTTCCACCTTCACCCTCTTTTGCCCTGGTCAAG
CCTATCCAGTACCCTTCTTTAGATGGTACAAGTTCATCGAAGGAACAACCCGTAAACAAGCTGTGGTGCT
AAATGACCGTGTGAAGCAGGTCTCTGGTACTCTCATTATTAAGGACGCAGTAGTCGAGGACTCCGGAAAA
TACCTGTGCGTGGTGAACAATTCCGTGGGAGGCGAAAGCGTTGAGACTGTGCTTACCGTCACTGCCCCCC
TATCCGCTAAGATCGATCCTCCCACACAGACAGTTGACTTCGGACGCCCCGCCGTATTCACTTGCCAGTA
CACTGGAAATCCCATCAAGACCGTTAGCTGGATGAAGGACGGCAAGGCTATCGGACACAGCGAACCCGTG
CTGCGCATCGAATCCGTGAAGAAGGAGGACAAGGGCATGTACCAGTGCTTCGTAAGAAACGACCAGGAAT
CGGCGGAGGCGAGTGCTGAGCTGAAGCTCGGAGGCCGTTTCGATCCCCCCGTCATCCGACAGGCCTTCCA
GGAAGAGACCATGGAACCCGGACCAAGTGTATTCCTCAAGTGCGTCGCCGGCGGAAACCCCACGCCCGAA
ATTTCCTGGGAACTCGACGGCAAGAAAATCGCCAACAACGATCGCTATCAGGTCGGACAGTATGTGACGG
TCAACGGAGATGTGGTTTCCTATCTGAACATAACCTCGGTCCACGCCAACGATGGCGGTCTCTACAAGTG
CATAGCCAAGAGCAAAGTGGGCGTGGCCGAACACTCGGCCAAGTTGAATGTATATGGACTGCCCTACATC
CGGCAAATGGAGAAGAAGGCAATTGTTGCTGGAGAAACCCTGATTGTCACATGTCCTGTAGCTGGATACC
CCATCGATTCGATTGTCTGGGAGCGAGATAACCGTGCCCTGCCCATCAACCGCAAACAGAAGGTCTTCCC
CAACGGAACGCTGATTATCGAGAATGTGGAACGGAACTCAGACCAAGCGACCTACACTTGCGTTGCCAAG
AATCAGGAAGGATACTCTGCTCGAGGATCTCTGGAAGTGCAAGTCATGGTTCCTCCGAAAATCACGCCAT
TTGACTTCGGTGCCGAACCCACCAATGTTGAGGATTCCGTTTCGGTGACTTGTCTAATCTCCTCCGGCGA
TTTGCCCATTGATATCGAGTGGTTCTTCAACGACTACGGAATTAGCTCCTACTCCGGTATAAATGTAGTT
AAGGGTGGCAAGAGGAACAGTATGCTGAGCATCGATAATGTGCAGGCTAGGCATGCGGGAAAGTATAGTT
GCCGGGCAAAGAACTACGCAGCAGCCGTCAACTACAGCACTGAACTCATAGTTAATGTACCTCCCAGATG
GATCCTCGAGCCCACCGATAAGGCCTTCGCCCAGGGATCCGATGCCAAGGTTGAATGCAAGGCTGATGGC
TTCCCCAAACCCCAAGTTACATGGAAGAAAGCAGTTGGCGACACCCCCGGAGAGTACAAGGATCTAAAGA
AGAGCGACAACATCCGCGTGGAAGAGGGCACTCTGCATGTCGACAACATCCAAAAGACCAACGAGGGCTA
CTATCTGTGCGAGGCTATCAATGGAATAGGCTCCGGCCTCTCGGCTGTGATTATGATCAGCGTTCAGGCC
CCTCCAGAGTTCACGGAGAAGCTGCGCAACCAGACCGCCCGACGAGGAGAACCCGCCGTACTCCAGTGCG
AGGCGAAGGGCGAGAAGCCCATTGGCATCTTGTGGAACATGAACAACATGCGACTGGACCCAAAGAACGA
CAATCGGTACACCATTCGTGAGGAGATCCTTTCCACCGGAGTTATGTCCAGTCTGTCGATCAAGCGCACC
GAGAGATCCGACTCCGCCCTATTCACCTGTGTCGCCACTAATGCCTTTGGATCCGATGACGCCAGCATAA
ATATGATTGTCCAGGAAGTTCCGGAGATGCCATATGCTTTGAAGGTACTCGACAAATCCGGACGTTCCGT
GCAGCTGAGCTGGGCGCAACCCTACGATGGCAACTCCCCTCTGGACAGGTACATCATTGAGTTTAAGCGT
TCTCGTGCCTCCTGGAGCGAAATTGATCGCGTCATCGTGCCCGGACACACCACAGAAGCCCAAGTGCAGA
AGCTCAGCCCCGCCACCACCTACAACATTCGCATCGTGGCCGAAAACGCCATCGGCACATCCCAATCCTC
TGAAGCGGTCACTATCATCACTAGTGGATCTTCCGGAATCATCCCAGTTGAGGAGGAGAACCCGGACTTC
TGGAACCGCGAGGCAGCCGAGGCCCTGGGTGCCGCCAAGAAGCTGCAGCCTGCACAGACAGCCGCCAAGA
ACCTCATCATCTTCCTGGGCGATGGGATGGGGGTGTCTACGGTGACAGCTGCCAGGATCCTAAAAGGGCA
GAAGAAGGACAAACTGGGGCCTGAGATACCCCTGGCCATGGACCGCTTCCCATATGTGGCTCTGTCCAAG
ACATACAATGTAGACAAACATGTGCCAGACAGTGGAGCCACAGCCACGGCCTACCTGTGCGGGGTCAAGG
GCAACTTCCAGACCATTGGCTTGAGTGCAGCCGCCCGCTTTAACCAGTGCAACACGACACGCGGCAACGA
GGTCATCTCCGTGATGAATCGGGCCAAGAAAGCAGGGAAGTCAGTGGGAGTGGTAACCACCACACGAGTG
CAGCACGCCTCGCCAGCCGGCACCTACGCCCACACGGTGAACCGCAACTGGTACTCGGACGCCGACGTGC
CTGCCTCGGCCCGCCAGGAGGGGTGCCAGGACATCGCTACGCAGCTCATCTCCAACATGGACATTGACGT
GATCCTAGGTGGAGGCCGAAAGTACATGTTTCGCATGGGAACCCCAGACCCTGAGTACCCAGATGACTAC
AGCCAAGGTGGGACCAGGCTGGACGGGAAGAATCTGGTGCAGGAATGGCTGGCGAAGCGCCAGGGTGCCC
GGTATGTGTGGAACCGCACTGAGCTCATGCAGGCTTCCCTGGACCCGTCTGTGACCCATCTCATGGGTCT
CTTTGAGCCTGGAGACATGAAATACGAGATCCACCGAGACTCCACACTGGACCCCTCCCTGATGGAGATG
ACAGAGGCTGCCCTGCGCCTGCTGAGCAGGAACCCCCGCGGCTTCTTCCTCTTCGTGGAGGGTGGTCGCA
TCGACCATGGTCATCATGAAAGCAGGGCTTACCGGGCACTGACTGAGACGATCATGTTCGACGACGCCAT
TGAGAGGGCGGGCCAGCTCACCAGCGAGGAGGACACGCTGAGCCTCGTCACTGCCGACCACTCCCACGTC
TTCTCCTTCGGAGGCTACCCCCTGCGAGGGAGCTCCATCTTCGGGCTGGCCCCTGGCAAGGCCCGGGACA
GGAAGGCCTACACGGTCCTCCTATACGGAAACGGTCCAGGCTATGTGCTCAAGGACGGCGCCCGGCCGGA
TGTTACCGAGAGCGAGAGCGGGAGCCCCGAGTATCGGCAGCAGTCAGCAGTGCCCCTGGACGAAGAGACC
CACGCAGGCGAGGACGTGGCGGTGTTCGCGCGCGGCCCGCAGGCGCACCTGGTTCACGGCGTGCAGGAGC
AGACCTTCATAGCGCACGTCATGGCCTTCGCCGCCTGCCTGGAGCCCTACACCGCCTGCGACCTGGCGCC
CCCCGCCGGCACCACCGACGCCGCGCACCCGGGTCATCATCACCATCACCATTAATCTAGAGATCTTATT
AAAGCAGAACTTGTTTATTGCAGCTTATAATGGTTACAAATAAAGCAATAGCATCACAAATTTCACAAAT
AAAGCATTTTTTTCACTGCATTCTAGTTGTGGTTTGTCCAAACTCATCAATGTATCTTATCATGTCTGGT
CGACTCTAGCTAGACTCTTCCGCTTCCTCGCTCACTGACTCGCTGCGCTCGGTCGTTCGGCTGCGGCGAG
CGGTATCAGCTCACTCAAAGGCGGTAATACGGTTATCCACAGAATCAGGGGATAACGCAGGAAAGAACAT
GTGAGCAAAAGGCCAGCAAAAGGCCAGGAACCGTAAAAAGGCCGCGTTGCTGGCGTTTTTCCATAGGCTC
CGCCCCCCTGACGAGCATCACAAAAATCGACGCTCAAGTCAGAGGTGGCGAAACCCGACAGGACTATAAA
GATACCAGGCGTTTCCCCCTGGAAGCTCCCTCGTGCGCTCTCCTGTTCCGACCCTGCCGCTTACCGGATA
CCTGTCCGCCTTTCTCCCTTCGGGAAGCGTGGCGCTTTCTCATAGCTCACGCTGTAGGTATCTCAGTTCG
GTGTAGGTCGTTCGCTCCAAGCTGGGCTGTGTGCACGAACCCCCCGTTCAGCCCGACCGCTGCGCCTTAT
CCGGTAACTATCGTCTTGAGTCCAACCCGGTAAGACACGACTTATCGCCACTGGCAGCAGCCACTGGTAA
CAGGATTAGCAGAGCGAGGTATGTAGGCGGTGCTACAGAGTTCTTGAAGTGGTGGCCTAACTACGGCTAC
ACTAGAAGAACAGTATTTGGTATCTGCGCTCTGCTGAAGCCAGTTACCTTCGGAAAAAGAGTTGGTAGCT
CTTGATCCGGCAAACAAACCACCGCTGGTAGCGGTGGTTTTTTTGTTTGCAAGCAGCAGATTACGCGCAG
AAAAAAAGGATCTCAAGAAGATCCTTTGATCTTTTCTACGGGGTCTGACGCTCAGTGGAACGAAAACTCA
CGTTAAGGGATTTTGGTCATGAGATTATCAAAAAGGATCTTCACCTAGATCCTTTTAAATTAAAAATGAA
GTTTTAAATCAATCTAAAGTATATATGAGTAAACTTGGTCTGACAGTTACCAATGCTTAATCAGTGAGGC
ACCTATCTCAGCGATCTGTCTATTTCGTTCATCCATAGTTGCCTGACTCCCCGTCGTGTAGATAACTACG
ATACGGGAGGGCTTACCATCTGGCCCCAGTGCTGCAATGATACCGCGAGACCCACGCTCACCGGCTCCAG
ATTTATCAGCAATAAACCAGCCAGCCGGAAGGGCCGAGCGCAGAAGTGGTCCTGCAACTTTATCCGCCTC
CATCCAGTCTATTAATTGTTGCCGGGAAGCTAGAGTAAGTAGTTCGCCAGTTAATAGTTTGCGCAACGTT
GTTGCCATTGCTACAGGCATCGTGGTGTCACGCTCGTCGTTTGGTATGGCTTCATTCAGCTCCGGTTCCC
AACGATCAAGGCGAGTTACATGATCCCCCATGTTGTGCAAAAAAGCGGTTAGCTCCTTCGGTCCTCCGAT
CGTTGTCAGAAGTAAGTTGGCCGCAGTGTTATCACTCATGGTTATGGCAGCACTGCATAATTCTCTTACT
GTCATGCCATCCGTAAGATGCTTTTCTGTGACTGGTGAGTACTCAACCAAGTCATTCTGAGAATAGTGTA
TGCGGCGACCGAGTTGCTCTTGCCCGGCGTCAATACGGGATAATACCGCGCCACATAGCAGAACTTTAAA
AGTGCTCATCATTGGAAAACGTTCTTCGGGGCGAAAACTCTCAAGGATCTTACCGCTGTTGAGATCCAGT
TCGATGTAACCCACTCGTGCACCCAACTGATCTTCAGCATCTTTTACTTTCACCAGCGTTTCTGGGTGAG
CAAAAACAGGAAGGCAAAATGCCGCAAAAAAGGGAATAAGGGCGACACGGAAATGTTGAATACTCATACT
CTTCCTTTTTCAATATTATTGAAGCATTTATCAGGGTTATTGTCTCATGAGCGGATACATATTTGAATGT
ATTTAGAAAAATAAACAAATAGGGGTTCCGCGCACATTTCCCCGAAAAGTGCCACCTGACGTCTAAGAAA
CCATTATTATCATGACATTAACCTATAAAAATAGGCGTATCACGAGGCCCTTTCGTCTCGCGCGTTTCGG
TGATGACGGTGAAAACCTCTGACACATGCAGCTCCCGGAGGAATGTGTGTCAGTTAGGGTGTGGAAAGTC
CCCAGGCTCCCCAGCAGGCAGAAGTATGCAAAGCATGCATCTCAATTAGTCAGCAACCAGGTGTGGAAAG
TCCCCAGGCTCCCCAGCAGGCAGAAGTATGCAAAGCATGCATCTCAATTAGTCAGCAACCATAGTCCCGC
CCCTAACTCCGCCCATCCCGCCCCTAACTCCGCCCAGTTCCGCCCATTCTCCGCCCCATGGCTGACTAAT
TTTTTTTATTTATGCAGAGGCCGAGGCCGCCTCTGCCTCTGAGCTATTCCAGAAGTAGTGAGGAGGCTTT
TTTGGAGGCCTAGGCTTTTGCAAAAAGCTCCCGGGAGCTTGTATATCCATTTTCGTCCCGGAGACGGTCA
CAGCTTGTCTGTAAGCGGATGCCGGGAGCAGACAAGCCCGTCAGGGCGCGTCAGCGGGTGTTGGCGGGTG
TCGGGGCTGGCTTAACTATGCGGCATCAGAGCAGATTGTACTGAGAGTGCACCATATGCGGTGTGAAATA
CCGCACAGATGCGTAAGGAGAAAATACCGCATCAGGAAATTGTAAGCGTTAATATTTTGTTAAAATTCGC
GTTAAATTTTTGTTAAATCAGCTCATTTTTTAACCAATAGGCCGAAATCGGCAAAATCCCTTATAAATCA
AAAGAATAGACCGAGATAGGGT
[37 nt withheld, positions 9053-9089]
AAAGAACGTGGACTCCAACGTCAAAGG
[49 nt withheld, positions 9117-9165]
T
[91 nt withheld, positions 9167-9257]
G
[124 nt withheld, positions 9259-9382]
CCATTCGCCATTCAGGCTGCGCAACTGTTGGGAAGGGCGATCGGTGCGGGCCTCTTCGCTATTACGCCAG
CTGGCGAAAGGGGGATGTGCTGCAAGGCGATTAAGTTGGGTAACGCCAGGGTTTTCCCAGTCACGACGTT
GTAAAACGACGGCCAGTGAATTGTCGAGGTCTCGACGGTATC
