>Addgene plasmid #72063 | Dscam1_7.27.26 EC10-AP-His | addgene partial sequence | sequence record 137815 | pMRB101-F 5'-aagatgcaggcagctgagtt-3'
ACGGTGGAGGGCAGTGTAGTCTGAGCAGTACTCGTTGCTGCCGCGCGCGCCACCAGACATAATAGCTGAC
AGACTAACAGACTGTTCCTTTCCATGGGTCTTTTCTGCAGAAGCTTGAATTCTCGAGGATCCGCGGCCGC
TACTGCCAACTTCACACAACCCGCTCAGCGGAAACACGGCATACGAAATGAATATGCCCAACGAACGCCT
CAAATGGCTAATGCTGTTCGCAGCTGTTGCCCTCATTGCTTGTGGTAGTCAGACCCTAGCTGCCAATCCC
CCAGATGCCGACCAAAAAGGACCCGTCTTCCTCAAGGAACCCACCAACCGCATTGACTTCTCCAACTCCA
CGGGCGCAGAGATCGAGTGCAAGGCCAGCGGCAATCCCATGCCCGAGATTATTTGGATCAGGAGCGACGG
TACCGCCGTGGGTGATGTGCCCGGATTGCGTCAGATCTCATCCGACGGCAAGCTGGTCTTCCCTCCCTTC
CGCGCCGAGGACTACCGCCAGGAGGTCCATGCCCAGGTGTACGCCTGCCTGGCCCGCAACCAGTTCGGAT
CCATTATCTCCCGGGACGTCCATGTGCGAGCCGTTGTCAATCAGTTCTATGAGGCGGAGATTATGACCGA
GTATGTTATCAGGGGTAATGCTGCCGTTCTGAAGTGTTCCATCCCGTCGTTCGTGGCTGATTTTGTTCGA
GTTGAGTCCTGGATCGATGATGAGGGCAATGTCTTGTCCTTTTCGGACAATTACGATGGAAAGTATCTGG
TATTGCCCTCTGGAGAGCTGCACATCCGTGAGGTTGGACCCGAGGACGGATACAAGAGCTACCAGTGCCG
AACCAAACATCGTCTGAC
