>Addgene plasmid #72063 | Dscam1_7.27.26 EC10-AP-His | addgene partial sequence | sequence record 137816 | SV40pA-R 5'-GAAATTTGTGATGCTATTGC-3'
ATAAGATCTCTAGATTAATGGTGATGGTGATGATGACCCGGGTGCGCGGCGTCGGTGGTGCCGGCGGGGG
GCGCCAGGTCGCAGGCGGTGTAGGGCTCCAGGCAGGCGGCGAAGGCCATGACGTGCGCTATGAAGGTCTG
CTCCTGCACGCCGTGAACCAGGTGCGCCTGCGGGCCGCGCGCGAACACCGCCACGTCCTCGCCTGCGTGG
GTCTCTTCGTCCAGGGGCACTGCTGACTGCTGCCGATACTCGGGGCTCCCGCTCTCGCTCTCGGTAACAT
CCGGCCGGGCGCCGTCCTTGAGCACATAGCCTGGACCGTTTCCGTATAGGAGGACCGTGTAGGCCTTCCT
GTCCCGGGCCTTGCCAGGGGCCAGCCCGAAGATGGAGCTCCCTCGCAGGGGGTAGCCTCCGAAGGAGAAG
ACGTGGGAGTGGTCGGCAGTGACGAGGCTCAGCGTGTCCTCCTCGCTGGTGAGCTGGCCCGCCCTCTCAA
TGGCGTCGTCGAACATGATCGTCTCAGTCAGTGCCCGGTAAGCCCTGCTTTCATGATGACCATGGTCGAT
GCGACCACCCTCCACGAAGAGGAAGAAGCCGCGGGGGTTCCTGCTCAGCAGGCGCAGGGCAGCCTCTGTC
ATCTCCATCAGGGAGGGGTCCAGTGTGGAGTCTCGGTGGATCTCGTATTTCATGTCTCCAGGCTCAAAGA
GACCCATGAGATGGGTCACAGACGGGTCCAGGGAAGCCTGCATGAGCTCAGTGCGGTTCCACACATACCG
GGCACCCTGGCGCTTCGCCAGCCATTCCTGCACCAGATTCTTCCCGTCCAGCCTGGTCCCACCTTG
